>Addgene plasmid #31078 | pET21c-IF3mt | addgene partial sequence | sequence record 36703 | T7 5'-TAATACGACTCACTATAGGG-3'
TCTAGAATAATTTTGTTTAACTTTAAGAAGGAGATATACATATGACAGCACCAGCACAGTTGTCCCCTAT
TGCTTCTGCCCCAAGACTCTCCTTCCTAATTCATGCAAAAGCCTTTAGTACCGCTGAAGACACCCAGAAT
GAAGGAAAAAAGACAAAAAAGAATAAAACAGCTTTTAGTAACGTTGGAAGAAAAATTAGTCAGCGAGTTA
TTCACTTATTTGATGAGAAGGGCAATGATTTGGGAAACATGCACCGAGCAAATGTGATTAGACTTATGGA
TGAGCGAGACCTGCGACTGGTTCAAAGGAACACCAGCACAGAACCTGCAGAGTATCAGCTCATGACAGGA
TTGCAGATCCTCCAGGAGCGGCAGAGGCTGAGGGAGATGGAGAAGGCGAACCCCAAAACTGGACCAACCC
TGAGAAAGGAACTGATTTTGTCTTCAAATATTGGACAACATGATTTGGACACAAAGACTAAACAGATTCA
GCAGTGGATTAAGAAAAAACACCTAGTCCAGATTACCATAAAGAAAGGAAAAAATGTAGACGTGTCAGAA
AATGAAATGGAGGAGATATTTCATCAAATACTCCAGACTATGCCTGGAATAGCTACATTCTCATCTAGGC
CACAAGCTGTTCAAGGAGGAAAAGCTTTAATGTGTGTTCTTCGTGCTTTGAGCAAAAATGAGGAGAAGGC
ATATAAAGAAACTCAAGAGACCCAGGAAAGAGACACTTTGAACAAAGACCATGGAAATGATAAGGAATCA
AATGTTCTGCATCAGCTCGAGCACCACCACCACCACCACTGAGATCCGGCTGCTAACAAAGCCCGAAAGG
AAGCTGAGTTGGCTGCTGCCACCGCTGAGCAATAACTAGCATAACCCCTTGGGGCCTCTAAACGGGT
