[The description below was written by a language model from this plasmid's Addgene catalogue record.]
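Description:
pET21c-IF3mt is a bacterial expression plasmid built on the pET-21c backbone (about 5.4 kb without insert) for producing recombinant human mitochondrial translational initiation factor 3 (MTIF3, also called IF3mt) in E. coli. It is recorded as a high-copy plasmid maintained under ampicillin selection. The record also lists kanamycin under selectable markers, which is inconsistent with the ampicillin resistance expected of a pET-21 vector, so this entry may be a catalogue error or may relate to the expression host mentioned in the record. No feature table is provided, so individual backbone elements are not documented. pET-21 series vectors generally drive expression from a T7 promoter under lac operator control, which fits the T7 sequencing primers listed for both ends of the insert.

The 738 bp insert encodes the mature form of the human protein, amino acids 32 to 278, and so omits the N-terminal region that would be removed on mitochondrial import. It was cloned between NdeI and XhoI, and both sites were retained. In this arrangement the NdeI site normally supplies the start codon, and the XhoI junction reads in frame into the backbone-encoded C-terminal His tag, which allows purification by metal-affinity chromatography. The record names a standard cloning strain for propagation and notes a BL21 derivative, presumably one that supplies a rare arginine tRNA, for expression. This matches the need for a T7 RNA polymerase-expressing host.

The associated publication concerns the identification of mammalian IF3mt and its role in initiation complex formation. The construct is therefore suited to preparing purified factor for in vitro biochemical studies of mitochondrial translation initiation.
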