Addgene plasmid #31078: pET21c-IF3mt
Depositing lab: Linda Spremulli. Depositing organization: University of North Carolina at Chapel Hill. Publication: Identification of mammalian mitochondrial translational initiation factor 3 and examination of its role in initiation complex formation with natural mRNAs. Koc EC, Spremulli LL. J Biol Chem. 2002 Sep 20. 277(38):35541-9. 10.1074/jbc.M202498200 PubMed 12095986.
Backbone
  Vector backbone: pET-21c
  Backbone size w/o insert (bp): 5400
  Vector type: Bacterial Expression
  Selectable markers: kanamycin
Growth in bacteria
  Bacterial resistance: Ampicillin, 100 μg/mL
  Growth temperature: 37°C
  Growth strain: DH5alpha
  Growth instructions: BL21 pArg.
  Copy number: High Copy
Gene/Insert
  Gene/Insert name: Mature form human mitochondrial translational initiation factor 3 (alt name: MTIF3)
  Species: H. sapiens (human)
  Insert size (bp): 738
  Mutation: Includes coding sequence for the mature form. Amino acids 32-278.
  Entrez Gene: MTIF3 (a.k.a. IF3mt)
  Tag / fusion protein: His (C terminal on backbone)
  Cloning method: Restriction Enzyme; 5′ cloning site NdeI (not destroyed); 3′ cloning site XhoI (not destroyed)
  Sequencing primers: 5′ T7; 3′ T7
Terms and licenses: Academic/Nonprofit Terms; Industry Terms: Not Available to Industry
How to cite: pET21c-IF3mt was a gift from Linda Spremulli (Addgene plasmid # 31078 ; http://n2t.net/addgene:31078 ; RRID:Addgene_31078)
